Addgene plasmid #42739: TAL3276
Depositing lab: Keith Joung. Depositing organization: Massachusetts General Hospital. Publication: Targeted gene disruption in somatic zebrafish cells using engineered TALENs. Sander JD, Cade L, Khayter C, Reyon D, Peterson RT, Joung JK, Yeh JR. Nat Biotechnol. 2011 Aug 5;29(8):697-8. doi: 10.1038/nbt.1934. PubMed 21822241.
Backbone
  Vector backbone: JDS78
  Backbone manufacturer: Addgene plasmid #32290
  Backbone size w/o insert (bp): 6447
  Vector type: Mammalian Expression ; T7
Growth in bacteria
  Bacterial resistance: Ampicillin, 100 μg/mL
  Growth temperature: 37°C
  Growth strain: XL1 Blue
  Copy number: High Copy
Gene/Insert
  Gene/Insert name: ZebrafishCommunity-hemogen-site2-left (alt name: hemogen)
  Species: D. rerio (zebrafish)
  Insert size (bp): 1640
  Entrez Gene: hemgn (a.k.a. si:dkey-25o16.2)
  Promoter: CMV
  Tag / fusion protein: 3X Flag (N terminal on backbone); WT FOKI (C terminal on backbone)
  Cloning method: Restriction Enzyme; 5′ cloning site N/A (destroyed during cloning); 3′ cloning site N/A (destroyed during cloning)
  Sequencing primers: 5′ CMV-F; 3′ BGH-rev
Terms and licenses: Academic/Nonprofit Terms; Industry Terms: Not Available to Industry
Depositor comments: Target binding site: TGATTTGTTTGTTTGCT It is strongly recommended that users perform a diagnostic digest to verify this plasmid prior to use. For example, a double digest of the plasmid with BamHI and KpnI should result in two bands at 2.3kb and 5.8kb.
How to cite: TAL3276 was a gift from Keith Joung (Addgene plasmid # 42739 ; http://n2t.net/addgene:42739 ; RRID:Addgene_42739)
