[The description below was written by a language model from this plasmid's Addgene catalogue record.]
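Description:
TAL3276 is a TALEN expression plasmid built on the JDS78 backbone, a roughly 6.4 kb vector classed as mammalian expression with a T7 promoter option. It encodes the left-hand monomer of a TALE nuclease pair directed against "site 2" of the zebrafish hemogen gene (hemgn). The plasmid is maintained in E. coli as a high-copy construct under ampicillin selection. No feature table accompanies the record, so the origin of replication and other backbone elements are not itemised. The use of a BGH reverse sequencing primer suggests a BGH polyadenylation region downstream of the coding sequence.

The approximately 1.6 kb insert is an engineered array of TALE repeats that specifies recognition of one half-site in the hemgn locus. It is not a zebrafish-derived coding sequence, even though the species field lists D. rerio. The array was cloned by restriction enzyme assembly into the backbone, destroying the cloning sites. This placed it in frame with backbone-encoded sequences: an N-terminal 3X FLAG tag for detection and a C-terminal wild-type FokI nuclease domain. Because FokI cleaves only as a dimer, this left monomer must be used with a matching right-hand TALEN that binds the opposite strand across a spacer. The resulting double-strand break can then be repaired imprecisely to give indel mutations.

The CMV promoter drives expression in transfected cells. The T7 designation indicates that the construct can also serve as a template for in vitro transcription, presumably to produce mRNA for delivery into zebrafish embryos. This is consistent with the associated work on targeted gene disruption in somatic zebrafish cells.
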