>Addgene plasmid #42739 | TAL3276 | depositor partial sequence | sequence record 57859 | TAL3276 sequence 2328 bps
TCTAGAGCTAGCACCATGGACTACAAAGACCATGACGGTGATTATAAAGATCATGACATCGATTACAAGG
ATGACGATGACAAGATGGCCCCCAAGAAGAAGAGGAAGGTGGGCATTCACCGCGGGGTACCTATGGTGGA
CTTGAGGACACTCGGTTATTCGCAACAGCAACAGGAGAAAATCAAGCCTAAGGTCAGGAGCACCGTCGCG
CAACACCACGAGGCGCTTGTGGGGCATGGCTTCACTCATGCGCATATTGTCGCGCTTTCACAGCACCCTG
CGGCGCTTGGGACGGTGGCTGTCAAATACCAAGATATGATTGCGGCCCTGCCCGAAGCCACGCACGAGGC
AATTGTAGGGGTCGGTAAACAGTGGTCGGGAGCGCGAGCACTTGAGGCGCTGCTGACTGTGGCGGGTGAG
CTTAGGGGGCCTCCGCTCCAGCTCGACACCGGGCAGCTGCTGAAGATCGCGAAGAGAGGGGGAGTAACAG
CGGTAGAGGCAGTGCACGCCTGGCGCAATGCGCTCACCGGGGCCCCCTTGAACCTGACCCCAGACCAGGT
AGTCGCAATCGCGAACAATAATGGGGGAAAGCAAGCCCTGGAAACCGTGCAAAGGTTGTTGCCGGTCCTT
TGTCAAGACCACGGCCTTACACCGGAGCAAGTCGTGGCCATTGCAAGCAACATCGGTGGCAAACAGGCTC
TTGAGACGGTTCAGAGACTTCTCCCAGTTCTCTGTCAAGCCCACGGGCTGACTCCCGATCAAGTTGTAGC
GATTGCGTCCAACGGTGGAGGGAAACAAGCATTGGAGACTGTCCAACGGCTCCTTCCCGTGTTGTGTCAA
GCCCACGGTTTGACGCCTGCACAAGTGGTCGCCATCGCCTCGAATGGCGGCGGTAAGCAGGCGCTGGAAA
CAGTACAGCGCCTGCTGCCTGTACTGTGCCAGGATCATGGACTGACCCCAGACCAGGTAGTCGCAATCGC
GTCAAACGGAGGGGGAAAGCAAGCCCTGGAAACCGTGCAAAGGTTGTTGCCGGTCCTTTGTCAAGACCAC
GGCCTTACACCGGAGCAAGTCGTGGCCATTGCAAATAATAACGGTGGCAAACAGGCTCTTGAGACGGTTC
AGAGACTTCTCCCAGTTCTCTGTCAAGCCCACGGGCTGACTCCCGATCAAGTTGTAGCGATTGCGTCCAA
CGGTGGAGGGAAACAAGCATTGGAGACTGTCCAACGGCTCCTTCCCGTGTTGTGTCAAGCCCACGGTTTG
ACGCCTGCACAAGTGGTCGCCATCGCCTCGAATGGCGGCGGTAAGCAGGCGCTGGAAACAGTACAGCGCC
TGCTGCCTGTACTGTGCCAGGATCATGGACTGACCCCAGACCAGGTAGTCGCAATCGCGTCAAACGGAGG
GGGAAAGCAAGCCCTGGAAACCGTGCAAAGGTTGTTGCCGGTCCTTTGTCAAGACCACGGCCTTACACCG
GAGCAAGTCGTGGCCATTGCAAATAATAACGGTGGCAAACAGGCTCTTGAGACGGTTCAGAGACTTCTCC
CAGTTCTCTGTCAAGCCCACGGGCTGACTCCCGATCAAGTTGTAGCGATTGCGTCCAACGGTGGAGGGAA
ACAAGCATTGGAGACTGTCCAACGGCTCCTTCCCGTGTTGTGTCAAGCCCACGGTTTGACGCCTGCACAA
GTGGTCGCCATCGCCTCGAATGGCGGCGGTAAGCAGGCGCTGGAAACAGTACAGCGCCTGCTGCCTGTAC
TGTGCCAGGATCATGGACTGACCCCAGACCAGGTAGTCGCAATCGCGTCAAACGGAGGGGGAAAGCAAGC
CCTGGAAACCGTGCAAAGGTTGTTGCCGGTCCTTTGTCAAGACCACGGCCTTACACCGGAGCAAGTCGTG
GCCATTGCAAATAATAACGGTGGCAAACAGGCTCTTGAGACGGTTCAGAGACTTCTCCCAGTTCTCTGTC
AAGCCCACGGGCTGACTCCCGATCAAGTTGTAGCGATTGCGTCGCATGACGGAGGGAAACAAGCATTGGA
GACTGTCCAACGGCTCCTTCCCGTGTTGTGTCAAGCCCACGGTCTGACACCCGAACAGGTGGTCGCCATT
GCTTCTAATGGGGGAGGACGGCCAGCCTTGGAGTCCATCGTAGCCCAATTGTCCAGGCCCGATCCCGCGT
TGGCTGCGTTAACGAATGACCATCTGGTGGCGTTGGCATGTCTTGGTGGACGACCCGCGCTCGATGCAGT
CAAAAAGGGTCTGCCTCATGCTCCCGCATTGATCAAAAGAACCAACCGGCGGATTCCCGAGAGAACTTCC
CATCGAGTCGCGGGATCC
