>Addgene plasmid #42739 | TAL3276 | addgene partial sequence | sequence record 61166 | JDS-TALEN-F 5'-TAGGGGTCGGTAAACAGTGG-3'
GGCGGGTGAGCTTAGGGGGCCTCCGCTCCAGCTCGACACCGGGCAGCTGCTGAAGATCGCGAAGAGAGGG
GGAGTAACAGCGGTAGAGGCAGTGCACGCCTGGCGCAATGCGCTCACCGGGGCCCCCTTGAACCTGACCC
CAGACCAGGTAGTCGCAATCGCGAACAATAATGGGGGAAAGCAAGCCCTGGAAACCGTGCAAAGGTTGTT
GCCGGTCCTTTGTCAAGACCACGGCCTTACACCGGAGCAAGTCGTGGCCATTGCAAGCAACATCGGTGGC
AAACAGGCTCTTGAGACGGTTCAGAGACTTCTCCCAGTTCTCTGTCAAGCCCACGGGCTGACTCCCGATC
AAGTTGTAGCGATTGCGTCCAACGGTGGAGGGAAACAAGCATTGGAGACTGTCCAACGGCTCCTTCCCGT
GTTGTGTCAAGCCCACGGTTTGACGCCTGCACAAGTGGTCGCCATCGCCTCGAATGGCGGCGGTAAGCAG
GCGCTGGAAACAGTACAGCGCCTGCTGCCTGTACTGTGCCAGGATCATGGACTGACCCCAGACCAGGTAG
TCGCAATCGCGTCAAACGGAGGGGGAAAGCAAGCCCTGGAAACCGTGCAAAGGTTGTTGCCGGTCCTTTG
TCAAGACCACGGCCTTACACCGGAGCAAGTCGTGGCCATTGCAAATAATAACGGTGGCAAACAGGCTCTT
GAGACGGTTCAGAGACTTCTCCCAGTTCTCTGTCAAGCCCACGGGCTGACTCCCGATCAAGTTGTAGCGA
TTGCGTCCAACGGTGGAGGGAAACAAGCATTGGAGACTGTCCAACGGCTCCTTCCCGTGTTGTGTCAAGC
CCACGGTTTGACGCCTGCACAAGTGGTCGCCATCGCCTCGAATGGCGGCGGTAAGCAGGCGCTGGAAACA
GTACA
